>Addgene plasmid #26367 | pENTR4_EWSR1 | addgene partial sequence | sequence record 32535 | 26367 with pENTR-F
GATTTTATTTTGACTGATAGTGACCTGTTCGTTGCAACAAATTGATAAGCAATGCTTTTTTATAATGCCA
ACTTTGTACAAAAAAGCAGGCTCCACCATGGGAACCAATTCAGTCGACATGGCGTCCACGGATTACAGTA
CCTATAGCCAAGCTGCAGCGCAGCAGGGCTACAGTGCTTACACCGCCCAGCCCACTCAAGGATATGCACA
GACCACCCAGGCATATGGGCAACAAAGCTATGGAACCTATGGACAGCCCACTGATGTCAGCTATACCCAG
GCTCAGACCACTGCAACCTATGGGCAGACCGCCTATGCAACTTCTTATGGACAGCCTCCCACTGGTTATA
CTACTCCAACTGCCCCCCAGGCATACAGCCAGCCTGTCCAGGGGTATGGCACTGGTGCTTATGATACCAC
CACTGCTACAGTCACCACCACCCAGGCCTCCTATGCAGCTCAGTCTGCATATGGCACTCAGCCTGCTTAT
CCAGCCTATGGGCAGCAGCCAGCAGCCACTGCACCTACAAGACCGCAGGATGGAAACAAGCCCACTGAGA
CTAGTCAACCTCAATCTAGCACAGGGGGTTACAACCAGCCCAGCCTAGGATATGGACAGAGTAACTACAG
TTATCCCCAGGTACCTGGGAGCTACCCCATGCAGCCAGTCACTGCACCTCCATCCTACCCTCCTACCAGC
TATTCCTCTACACAGCCGACTAGTTATGATCAGAGCAGTTACTCTCAGCAGAACACCTATGGGCAACCGA
GCAGCTATGGACAGCAGAGTAGCTATGGTCAACAAAGCAGCTATGGGCAGCAGCCTCCCACTAGTTACCC
ACCCCAAACTGGATCCTACAGCCAAGCTCCAAGTCAATATAGCCAACAGAGCAGCAGCTACGGGCAGCAG
A
