>Addgene plasmid #26367 | pENTR4_EWSR1 | addgene partial sequence | sequence record 32536 | 26367 with pENTR-F
TGATTTTATTTTGACTGATAGTGACCTGTTCGTTGCAACAAATTGATAAGCAATGCTTTTTTATAATGCC
AACTTTGTACAAAAAAGCAGGCTCCACCATGGGAACCAATTCAGTCGACATGGCGTCCACGGATTACAGT
ACCTATAGCCAAGCTGCAGCGNNGCAGGGCTACAGTGCTTACACCGCCCAGCCCACTCAAGGATATGCAC
AGACCACCCAGGCATATGGGCAACAAAGCTATGGAACCTATGGACAGCCCACTGATGTCAGCTATACCCA
GGCTCAGACCACTGCAACCTATGGGCAGACCGCCTATGCAACTTCTTATGGACAGCCTCCCACTGGTTAT
ACTACTCCAACTGCCCCCCAGGCATACAGCCAGCCTGTCCAGGGGTATGGCACTGGTGCTTATGATACCA
CCACTGCTACAGTCACCACCACCCAGGCCTCCTATGCAGCTCANTCTGCATATGGCACTCAGCCTGCTTA
TCCAGCCTATGGGCAGCAGCCAGCAGCCACTG
