[The description below was written by a language model from this plasmid's Addgene catalogue record.]
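Description:
pENTR4_EWSR1 is a Gateway entry clone built on the commercial pENTR4 backbone (about 2.3 kb without insert), carrying the human EWSR1 coding sequence. It is a high-copy bacterial plasmid maintained in standard E. coli cloning strains under kanamycin selection. As an entry vector it is not itself an expression construct. pENTR-type backbones place the insert between attL recombination sites, so that the gene can be moved by LR recombination into any compatible attR-bearing destination vector, which then supplies the promoter, any epitope tags and the host-specific selection markers. No feature table accompanies the record, so the att sites, origin and other backbone elements are inferred from the general design of this vector family rather than from an annotation of this particular plasmid.

The insert is roughly 2 kb, corresponds to the human EWSR1 reference transcript, and was cloned by restriction digestion between SalI at the 5′ end and NotI at the 3′ end. Both sites are preserved, so the fragment can also be excised for conventional subcloning. The record does not mention any tags, mutations or a promoter associated with the insert, and it does not say whether a stop codon is retained. EWSR1 encodes an RNA-binding protein of the same family as FUS and TAF15, and it is well known as a translocation partner in sarcoma fusion genes such as EWS-FLI1. The associated publication examined mRNA and protein levels of these three proteins in liposarcoma. The plasmid thus serves as a source clone for generating EWSR1 expression constructs for such studies.
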