Addgene plasmid #26367: pENTR4_EWSR1
Depositing lab: Thomas Tuschl. Depositing organization: Rockefeller University. Publication: mRNA and protein levels of FUS, EWSR1, and TAF15 are upregulated in liposarcoma. Spitzer JI, Ugras S, Runge S, Decarolis P, Antonescu C, Tuschl T, Singer S. Genes Chromosomes Cancer. 2011 May . 50(5):338-47. 10.1002/gcc.20858 PubMed 21344536.
Backbone
  Vector backbone: pENTR4
  Backbone manufacturer: Invitrogen
  Backbone size w/o insert (bp): 2278
  Vector type: Entry Vector
Growth in bacteria
  Bacterial resistance: Kanamycin, 50 μg/mL
  Growth temperature: 37°C
  Growth strain: DH5alpha
  Copy number: High Copy
Gene/Insert
  Gene/Insert name: EWSR1
  Species: H. sapiens (human)
  Insert size (bp): 1971
  GenBank ID: NM_005243
  Entrez Gene: EWSR1 (a.k.a. EWS, EWS-FLI1)
  Cloning method: Restriction Enzyme; 5′ cloning site SalI (not destroyed); 3′ cloning site NotI (not destroyed)
  Sequencing primers: 5′ pENTR-F; 3′ pENTR-R
Terms and licenses: Academic/Nonprofit Terms; Industry Terms: Not Available to Industry
How to cite: pENTR4_EWSR1 was a gift from Thomas Tuschl (Addgene plasmid # 26367 ; http://n2t.net/addgene:26367 ; RRID:Addgene_26367)
